Addgene plasmid #177432: Venus-Bik-delMBR-pEGFP-C1
Purpose: To express Venus fused to the N-terminus of the Bcl-2 family protein, Bik, with its membrane binding region (MBR) deleted (Bik(1-136)). Compare to full length Addgene #166737.
Depositing lab: David Andrews. Depositing organization: Sunnybrook Research Institute.
Backbone
  Vector backbone: pEGFP-C1
  Vector type: Mammalian Expression
  Selectable markers: Neomycin (select with G418)
Growth in bacteria
  Bacterial resistance: Kanamycin, 50 μg/mL
  Growth temperature: 37°C
  Growth strain: DH5alpha
  Copy number: High Copy
Gene/Insert
  Gene/Insert name: Bik, Bcl-2-interacting killer, or Apoptosis inducer NBK (alt name: VBik-delMBR, V-Bik-delMBR, Venus-Bik-delMBR, VBik-delTM, V-Bik-delTM, Venus-Bik-delTM)
  Species: H. sapiens (human)
  Mutation: Bik MBR removed (after position 136)
  Entrez Gene: BIK (a.k.a. BIP1, BP4, NBK)
  Promoter: CMV
  Tag / fusion protein: Venus (N terminal on insert)
  Cloning method: Restriction Enzyme
  Sequencing primers: 5′ TGACGCAAATGGGCGGTAGG; 3′ TCGCCCTTTGACGTTGGAGTCCAC
Resource information
  A portion of this plasmid was derived from a plasmid made by: Bik sequence aligns with H. sapiens BCL2 interacting killer (BIK), mRNA; NCBI Reference Sequence: NM_001197.5 (aas 1-136). Venus sequence received from Dr. Ray Truant (McMaster University).
Terms and licenses: Academic/Nonprofit Terms; Industry Terms: Not Available to Industry
Depositor comments: Transfection of this plasmid will express Venus-fused to the N-terminus of Bik lacking its MBR. There is a flexible, 8 aa linker "SGLRSRGG", between Venus and Bik. This Venus protein contains an F224R mutation to make it monomeric.
How to cite: Venus-Bik-delMBR-pEGFP-C1 was a gift from David Andrews (Addgene plasmid # 177432 ; http://n2t.net/addgene:177432 ; RRID:Addgene_177432)
