[The description below was written by a language model from this plasmid's Addgene catalogue record and pLannotate feature annotations shown in this document.]
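Description:
Venus-Bik-delMBR-pEGFP-C1 is a mammalian expression plasmid of about 5.1 kb built on the pEGFP-C1 backbone, in which the original fluorescent protein position is occupied by the yellow fluorescent protein Venus. The human cytomegalovirus immediate early enhancer and promoter drive a single fusion open reading frame: Venus at the N-terminus, a short flexible eight-residue linker, and then residues 1–136 of human BIK (Bcl-2-interacting killer, also called NBK), a pro-apoptotic Bcl-2 family protein. The C-terminal membrane binding region of Bik has been removed by truncating after position 136. According to the depositor, the Venus carries an F224R substitution intended to make it monomeric. The transcript is terminated by the SV40 polyadenylation signal; the short large T antigen fragment annotated just upstream of it probably reflects residual SV40 sequence in this region rather than a functional coding element.

The plasmid replicates at high copy in E. coli from a ColE1/pUC-type origin and also carries an f1 phage origin. A single NeoR/KanR (aminoglycoside phosphotransferase) gene serves both hosts: a bacterial bla-type promoter provides kanamycin resistance in bacteria, while the adjacent SV40 enhancer/early promoter and the HSV TK polyadenylation signal allow G418 selection in mammalian cells. The small ble and bGH poly(A) fragments in the annotation appear to be partial matches in the backbone.

Transfection yields fluorescent Bik lacking its membrane binding region. The record points to the corresponding full-length Venus-Bik construct as the intended comparison, which would allow the contribution of that region to be assessed.
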