Features (pLannotate 1.2.2; 14 found; start..end, strand, type, name):
     61..364     +  enhancer       CMV enhancer: human cytomegalovirus immediate early enhancer
    365..568     +  promoter       CMV promoter: human cytomegalovirus (CMV) immediate early promoter
    613..1329    +  CDS            Venus: Venus is a basic (constitutively fluorescent) yellow fluorescent protein published in 2002, derived from Aequorea victoria. It is reported to be a rapidly-maturing weak dimer with moderate acid sensitivity.
   1354..1758    +  CDS            BIK (fragment): BIK_HUMAN - Also known as NBK. Experimental evidence at protein level: Swiss-Prot protein existence level 1. Accelerates programmed cell death. Association to the apoptosis repressors Bcl-X(L), BHRF1, Bcl-2 or its adenovirus homolog E1B 19k protein suppresses this death-promoting activity. Does not interact with BAX. From Homo sapiens (Human).
   1768..1852    +  CDS            large T antigen (fragment): large T antigen from SV40 (simian virus 40)
   1875..1996    +  polyA_signal   SV40 poly(A) signal: SV40 polyadenylation signal
   2030..2458    -  rep_origin     f1 ori (sequence partly withheld): f1 bacteriophage origin of replication; arrow indicates direction of (+) strand synthesis
   2485..2589    +  promoter       AmpR promoter: bla
   2591..2948    +  promoter       SV40 promoter: SV40 enhancer and early promoter
   2983..3777    +  CDS            NeoR/KanR: aminoglycoside phosphotransferase from Tn5; aph(3')-II (or nptII); confers resistance to neomycin, kanamycin, and G418 (Geneticin®)
   3798..3950    +  CDS            ble (fragment): BLE_KLEPN - Experimental evidence at protein level: Swiss-Prot protein existence level 1. Binding protein with a strong affinity to the bleomycin family of antibiotics. Binds to CL990; an antimitotic-antibiotic compound. From Klebsiella pneumoniae.
   4009..4056    +  polyA_signal   HSV TK poly(A) signal: herpes simplex virus thymidine kinase polyadenylation signal (Cole and Stacy, 1985)
   4147..4163    -  polyA_signal   bGH poly(A) signal (fragment): bovine growth hormone polyadenylation signal
   4385..4973    +  rep_origin     ori: high-copy-number ColE1/pMB1/pBR322/pUC origin of replication
>Addgene plasmid #177432 | Venus-Bik-delMBR-pEGFP-C1 | addgene full sequence | sequence record 348460 | Addgene NGS Result
TAGTTATTAATAGTAATCAATTACGGGGTCATTAGTTCATAGCCCATATATGGAGTTCCGCGTTACATAA
CTTACGGTAAATGGCCCGCCTGGCTGACCGCCCAACGACCCCCGCCCATTGACGTCAATAATGACGTATG
TTCCCATAGTAACGCCAATAGGGACTTTCCATTGACGTCAATGGGTGGAGTATTTACGGTAAACTGCCCA
CTTGGCAGTACATCAAGTGTATCATATGCCAAGTACGCCCCCTATTGACGTCAATGACGGTAAATGGCCC
GCCTGGCATTATGCCCAGTACATGACCTTATGGGACTTTCCTACTTGGCAGTACATCTACGTATTAGTCA
TCGCTATTACCATGGTGATGCGGTTTTGGCAGTACATCAATGGGCGTGGATAGCGGTTTGACTCACGGGG
ATTTCCAAGTCTCCACCCCATTGACGTCAATGGGAGTTTGTTTTGGCACCAAAATCAACGGGACTTTCCA
AAATGTCGTAACAACTCCGCCCCATTGACGCAAATGGGCGGTAGGCGTGTACGGTGGGAGGTCTATATAA
GCAGAGCTGGTTTAGTGAACCGTCAGATCCGCTAGCGCTACCGGTCGCCACCATGGTGAGCAAGGGCGAG
GAGCTGTTCACCGGGGTGGTGCCCATCCTGGTCGAGCTGGACGGCGACGTAAACGGCCACAAGTTCAGCG
TGTCCGGCGAGGGCGAGGGCGATGCCACCTACGGCAAGCTGACCCTGAAGCTGATCTGCACCACCGGCAA
GCTGCCCGTGCCCTGGCCCACCCTCGTGACCACCCTGGGCTACGGCCTGCAGTGCTTCGCCCGCTACCCC
GACCACATGAAGCAGCACGACTTCTTCAAGTCCGCCATGCCCGAAGGCTACGTCCAGGAGCGCACCATCT
TCTTCAAGGACGACGGCAACTACAAGACCCGCGCCGAGGTGAAGTTCGAGGGCGACACCCTGGTGAACCG
CATCGAGCTGAAGGGCATCGACTTCAAGGAGGACGGCAACATCCTGGGGCACAAGCTGGAGTACAACTAC
AACAGCCACAACGTCTATATCACCGCCGACAAGCAGAAGAACGGCATCAAGGCCAACTTCAAGATCCGCC
ACAACATCGAGGACGGCGGCGTGCAGCTCGCCGACCACTACCAGCAGAACACCCCCATCGGCGACGGCCC
CGTGCTGCTGCCCGACAACCACTACCTGAGCTACCAGTCCGCCCTGAGCAAAGACCCCAACGAGAAGCGC
GATCACATGGTCCTGCTGGAACGCGTGACCGCCGCCGGGATCACTCTCGGCATGGACGAGCTGTACAAGT
CTGGACTCAGATCCCGAGGAGGCATGTCTGAAGTAAGACCCCTCTCCAGAGACATCTTGATGGAGACCCT
CCTGTATGAGCAGCTCCTGGAACCCCCGACCATGGAGGTTCTTGGCATGACTGACTCTGAAGAGGACCTG
GACCCTATGGAGGACTTCGATTCTTTGGAATGCATGGAGGGCAGTGACGCATTGGCCCTGCGGCTGGCCT
GCATCGGGGACGAGATGGACGTGAGCCTCAGGGCCCCGCGCCTGGCCCAGCTCTCCGAGGTGGCCATGCA
CAGCCTGGGTCTGGCTTTCATCTACGACCAGACTGAGGACATCAGGGATGTTCTTAGAAGTTTCATGGAC
GGTTTCACCACACTTAAGGAGAACATAATGAGGTTCTGGAGATCCCCGAACCCCGGGTCCTGGGTGTCCT
GCGAACAGTAGGATAACTGATCATAATCAGCCATACCACATTTGTAGAGGTTTTACTTGCTTTAAAAAAC
CTCCCACACCTCCCCCTGAACCTGAAACATAAAATGAATGCAATTGTTGTTGTTAACTTGTTTATTGCAG
CTTATAATGGTTACAAATAAAGCAATAGCATCACAAATTTCACAAATAAAGCATTTTTTTCACTGCATTC
TAGTTGTGGTTTGTCCAAACTCATCAATGTATCTTAAGGCGTAAATTGTAAGCGTTAATATTTTGTTAAA
ATTCGCGTTAAATTTTTGTTAAATCAGCTCATTTTTTAACCAATAGGCCGAAATCGGCAAAATCCCTTAT
AAATCAAAAGAATAGACCGAGATAGGGT
[37 nt withheld, positions 2129-2165]
AAAGAACGTGGACTCCAACGTCAAAGG
[49 nt withheld, positions 2193-2241]
T
[91 nt withheld, positions 2243-2333]
G
[124 nt withheld, positions 2335-2458]
CAGGTGGCACTTTTCGGGGAAATGTGCGCGGAACCCCTATTTGTTTATTTTTCTAAATACATTCAAATAT
GTATCCGCTCATGAGACAATAACCCTGATAAATGCTTCAATAATATTGAAAAAGGAAGAGTCCTGAGGCG
GAAAGAACCAGCTGTGGAATGTGTGTCAGTTAGGGTGTGGAAAGTCCCCAGGCTCCCCAGCAGGCAGAAG
TATGCAAAGCATGCATCTCAATTAGTCAGCAACCAGGTGTGGAAAGTCCCCAGGCTCCCCAGCAGGCAGA
AGTATGCAAAGCATGCATCTCAATTAGTCAGCAACCATAGTCCCGCCCCTAACTCCGCCCATCCCGCCCC
TAACTCCGCCCAGTTCCGCCCATTCTCCGCCCCATGGCTGACTAATTTTTTTTATTTATGCAGAGGCCGA
GGCCGCCTCGGCCTCTGAGCTATTCCAGAAGTAGTGAGGAGGCTTTTTTGGAGGCCTAGGCTTTTGCAAA
GATCGATCAAGAGACAGGATGAGGATCGTTTCGCATGATTGAACAAGATGGATTGCACGCAGGTTCTCCG
GCCGCTTGGGTGGAGAGGCTATTCGGCTATGACTGGGCACAACAGACAATCGGCTGCTCTGATGCCGCCG
TGTTCCGGCTGTCAGCGCAGGGGCGCCCGGTTCTTTTTGTCAAGACCGACCTGTCCGGTGCCCTGAATGA
ACTGCAAGACGAGGCAGCGCGGCTATCGTGGCTGGCCACGACGGGCGTTCCTTGCGCAGCTGTGCTCGAC
GTTGTCACTGAAGCGGGAAGGGACTGGCTGCTATTGGGCGAAGTGCCGGGGCAGGATCTCCTGTCATCTC
ACCTTGCTCCTGCCGAGAAAGTATCCATCATGGCTGATGCAATGCGGCGGCTGCATACGCTTGATCCGGC
TACCTGCCCATTCGACCACCAAGCGAAACATCGCATCGAGCGAGCACGTACTCGGATGGAAGCCGGTCTT
GTCGATCAGGATGATCTGGACGAAGAGCATCAGGGGCTCGCGCCAGCCGAACTGTTCGCCAGGCTCAAGG
CGAGCATGCCCGACGGCGAGGATCTCGTCGTGACCCATGGCGATGCCTGCTTGCCGAATATCATGGTGGA
AAATGGCCGCTTTTCTGGATTCATCGACTGTGGCCGGCTGGGTGTGGCGGACCGCTATCAGGACATAGCG
TTGGCTACCCGTGATATTGCTGAAGAGCTTGGCGGCGAATGGGCTGACCGCTTCCTCGTGCTTTACGGTA
TCGCCGCTCCCGATTCGCAGCGCATCGCCTTCTATCGCCTTCTTGACGAGTTCTTCTGAGCGGGACTCTG
GGGTTCGAAATGACCGACCAAGCGACGCCCAACCTGCCATCACGAGATTTCGATTCCACCGCCGCCTTCT
ATGAAAGGTTGGGCTTCGGAATCGTTTTCCGGGACGCCGGCTGGATGATCCTCCAGCGCGGGGATCTCAT
GCTGGAGTTCTTCGCCCACCCTAGGGGGAGGCTAACTGAAACACGGAAGGAGACAATACCGGAAGGAACC
CGCGCTATGACGGCAATAAAAAGACAGAATAAAACGCACGGTGTTGGGTCGTTTGTTCATAAACGCGGGG
TTCGGTCCCAGGGCTGGCACTCTGTCGATACCCCACCGAGACCCCATTGGGGCCAATACGCCCGCGTTTC
TTCCTTTTCCCCACCCCACCCCCCAAGTTCGGGTGAAGGCCCAGGGCTCGCAGCCAACGTCGGGGCGGCA
GGCCCTGCCATAGCCTCAGGTTACTCATATATACTTTAGATTGATTTAAAACTTCATTTTTAATTTAAAA
GGATCTAGGTGAAGATCCTTTTTGATAATCTCATGACCAAAATCCCTTAACGTGAGTTTTCGTTCCACTG
AGCGTCAGACCCCGTAGAAAAGATCAAAGGATCTTCTTGAGATCCTTTTTTTCTGCGCGTAATCTGCTGC
TTGCAAACAAAAAAACCACCGCTACCAGCGGTGGTTTGTTTGCCGGATCAAGAGCTACCAACTCTTTTTC
CGAAGGTAACTGGCTTCAGCAGAGCGCAGATACCAAATACTGTTCTTCTAGTGTAGCCGTAGTTAGGCCA
CCACTTCAAGAACTCTGTATCACCGCCTACATACCTCGCTCTGCTAATCCTGTTACCAGTGGCTGCTGCC
AGTGGCGATAAGTCGTGTCTTACCGGGTTGGACTCAAGACGATAGTTACCGGATAAGGCGCAGCGGTCGG
GCTGAACGGGGGGTTCGTGCACACAGCCCAGCTTGGAGCGAACGACCTACACCGAACTGAGATACCTACA
GCGTGAGCTATGAGAAAGCGCCACGCTTCCCGAAGGGAGAAAGGCGGACAGGTATCCGGTAAGCGGCAGG
GTCGGAACAGGAGAGCGCACGAGGGAGCTTCCAGGGGGAAACGCCTGGTATCTTTATAGTCCTGTCGGGT
TTCGCCACCTCTGACTTGAGCGTCGATTTTTGTGATGCTCGTCAGGGGGGCGGAGCCTATGGAAAAACGC
CAGCAACGCGGCCTTTTTACGGTTCCTGGCCTTTTGCTGGCCTTTTGCTCACATGTTCTTTCCTGCGTTA
TCCCCTGATTCTGTGGATAACCGTATTACCGCCATGCAT
